Addgene plasmid #144092: TFORF1230
Purpose: Lentiviral vector for overexpressing transcription factor ORFs with unique 24-bp barcodes. Barcodes facilitate identification of transcription factors in pooled screens.
Depositing lab: Feng Zhang. Depositing organization: Broad Institute. Publication: A transcription factor atlas of directed differentiation. Joung J, Ma S, Tay T, Geiger-Schuller KR, Kirchgatterer PC, Verdine VK, Guo B, Arias-Garcia MA, Allen WE, Singh A, Kuksenko O, Abudayyeh OO, Gootenberg JS, Fu Z, Macrae RK, Buenrostro JD, Regev A, Zhang F. Cell. 2023 Jan 5;186(1):209-229.e26. doi: 10.1016/j.cell.2022.11.026. PubMed 36608654.
Backbone
  Vector backbone: pLX_TRC317
  Backbone manufacturer: Broad Institute Genetic Perturbation Platform
  Backbone size w/o insert (bp): 8264
  Vector type: Mammalian Expression, Lentiviral
  Selectable markers: Puromycin
Growth in bacteria
  Bacterial resistance: Ampicillin, 100 μg/mL
  Growth temperature: 37°C
  Growth strain: NEB Stable
  Copy number: High Copy
Gene/Insert
  Gene/Insert name: AFF3
  Species: H. sapiens (human)
  Insert size (bp): 3857
  Entrez Gene: AFF3 (a.k.a. LAF4, MLLT2-like)
  Promoter: EF1a
  Cloning method: Unknown
  Sequencing primers: 5′ GGGTGGAGACTGAAGTTAGGCCAG; 3′ CACATAGCGTAAAAGGAGCAACATAG
Terms and licenses: Academic/Nonprofit Terms; Industry Terms: Not Available to Industry
Depositor comments: XM_011511174,XM_011511173,NM_001025108,ENST00000409579 . The transcription factor ORF portion of this plasmid was synthesized by Genewiz. Please test multiple small colonies in case of plasmid recombination. To make this collection available in a timely manner, a portion of this collection was not fully sequenced by Addgene. If an Addgene verified full plasmid sequence is not available, please contact us prior to placing an order to request the full sequence.
How to cite: TFORF1230 was a gift from Feng Zhang (Addgene plasmid # 144092 ; http://n2t.net/addgene:144092 ; RRID:Addgene_144092)
