[The description below was written by a language model from this plasmid's Addgene catalogue record and pLannotate feature annotations shown in this document.]
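Description:
TFORF1230 is a lentiviral mammalian expression plasmid built on the pLX_TRC317 backbone. It belongs to a barcoded collection of transcription factor open reading frames and carries human AFF3 (also known as LAF4), a putative transcription activator linked to lymphoid development. The sequenced record is about 12.1 kb. In bacteria the plasmid is maintained through a high-copy ColE1/pUC-type origin and selected with ampicillin via β-lactamase. An f1 origin and remnants of a lac/T7/T3 cloning region are also annotated in the backbone. The depositor warns that the plasmid can recombine during propagation, which is common for constructs with repeated LTR sequences.

The viral cassette has a third-generation, self-inactivating layout. An RSV promoter drives a truncated HIV-1 5' LTR, followed by the Ψ packaging signal with a gag fragment, the RRE for Rev-dependent export of the genomic RNA, a cPPT/CTS, and a ΔU3 3' LTR with a downstream SV40 polyadenylation signal. Within this unit, an SV40 early promoter/origin segment precedes a puromycin N-acetyltransferase gene, which allows selection of transduced cells. The EF-1α promoter then drives constitutive expression of the synthesized AFF3 ORF. A WPRE downstream of the ORF enhances transcript stability and expression. The short region between the ORF and the WPRE is annotated only as a U6 promoter fragment. The unique 24-bp barcode described for this collection is not annotated as a separate feature, so the record does not give its position.

The construct is intended for overexpressing AFF3 in mammalian cells, particularly in pooled transcription factor screens. In such screens, the barcode identifies which factor each cell received, as in directed differentiation studies.
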