Features (pLannotate 1.2.2; 31 found; start..end, strand, type, name):
      5..231     +  promoter       RSV promoter: Rous sarcoma virus enhancer/promoter
    232..412     +  LTR            5' LTR (truncated): truncated 5' long terminal repeat (LTR) from HIV-1
    459..584     +  misc_feature   HIV-1 Ψ: packaging signal of human immunodeficiency virus type 1
    568..931     +  CDS            HIV-1 gag (fragment): gag protein from human immunodeficiency virus 1; gag
   1077..1310    +  misc_feature   RRE: The Rev response element (RRE) of HIV-1 allows for Rev-dependent mRNA export from the nucleus to the cytoplasm.
   1687..1713    +  CDS            Rev (fragment): human immunodeficiency virus 1 (HIV-1) Rev protein; rev; enhances nuclear export of unspliced and incompletely spliced viral mRNAs
   1720..1743    +  promoter       SV40 promoter (fragment): SV40 early promoter
   1744..1815    +  promoter       SV40 promoter (fragment): SV40 enhancer and early promoter
   1839..1974    +  rep_origin     SV40 ori: SV40 origin of replication
   2020..2616    +  CDS            PuroR (fragment): puromycin N-acetyltransferase; pac from Streptomyces; confers resistance to puromycin
   2665..2782    +  misc_feature   cPPT/CTS: central polypurine tract and central termination sequence of HIV-1
   2847..2913    +  CDS            small t antigen (fragment): SV40 (simian virus 40) small t antigen
   2920..4098    +  promoter       EF-1α promoter: strong constitutive promoter for human elongation factor EF-1α
   4115..7867    +  CDS            AFF3: AFF3_HUMAN - Also known as LAF4. Experimental evidence at protein level: Swiss-Prot protein existence level 1. Putative transcription activator that may function in lymphoid development and oncogenesis. Binds, in vitro, to double- stranded DNA. From Homo sapiens (Human).
   7883..7936    +  promoter       U6 promoter (fragment): RNA polymerase III promoter for human U6 snRNA
   7978..8566    +  misc_feature   WPRE: woodchuck hepatitis virus posttranscriptional regulatory element
   8617..8636    +  misc_feature   cPPT/CTS (fragment): central polypurine tract and central termination sequence of HIV-1
   8638..8871    +  LTR            3' LTR (ΔU3): self-inactivating 3' long terminal repeat (LTR) from HIV-1
   8949..9070    +  polyA_signal   SV40 poly(A) signal: SV40 polyadenylation signal
   9110..9245    +  rep_origin     SV40 ori: SV40 origin of replication
   9266..9284    -  promoter       T7 promoter: promoter for bacteriophage T7 RNA polymerase
   9292..9447    +  CDS            lacZα (fragment): LacZα fragment of β-galactosidase; lacZ fragment
   9452..9880    +  rep_origin     f1 ori (sequence partly withheld): f1 bacteriophage origin of replication; arrow indicates direction of (+) strand synthesis
   9933..10037   +  promoter       AmpR promoter: bla
  10038..10898   +  CDS            AmpR: β-lactamase; bla; confers resistance to ampicillin, carbenicillin, and related antibiotics
  11069..11657   +  rep_origin     ori: high-copy-number ColE1/pMB1/pBR322/pUC origin of replication
  11840..11932   +  CDS            lacI (fragment): lac repressor; lacI; The lac repressor binds to the lac operator to inhibit transcription in E. coli. This inhibition can be relieved by adding lactose or isopropyl-β-D-thiogalactopyranoside (IPTG).
  11945..11966   +  protein_bind   CAP binding site: CAP binding activates transcription in the presence of cAMP. E. coli catabolite activator protein
  11981..12011   +  promoter       lac promoter: promoter for the E. coli lac operon
  12015..12037   +  protein_bind   lac operator (fragment): The lac repressor binds to the lac operator to inhibit transcription in E. coli. This inhibition can be relieved by adding lactose or isopropyl-β-D-thiogalactopyranoside (IPTG). lac repressor encoded by lacI
  12080..12098   +  promoter       T3 promoter: promoter for bacteriophage T3 RNA polymerase
>Addgene plasmid #144092 | TFORF1230 | addgene full sequence | sequence record 396175 | Addgene NGS Result
TTAATGTAGTCTTATGCAATACTCTTGTAGTCTTGCAACATGGTAACGATGAGTTAGCAACATGCCTTAC
AAGGAGAGAAAAAGCACCGTGCATGCCGATTGGTGGAAGTAAGGTGGTACGATCGTGCCTTATTAGGAAG
GCAACAGACGGGTCTGACATGGATTGGACGAACCACTGAATTGCCGCATTGCAGAGATATTGTATTTAAG
TGCCTAGCTCGATACATAAACGGGTCTCTCTGGTTAGACCAGATCTGAGCCTGGGAGCTCTCTGGCTAAC
TAGGGAACCCACTGCTTAAGCCTCAATAAAGCTTGCCTTGAGTGCTTCAAGTAGTGTGTGCCCGTCTGTT
GTGTGACTCTGGTAACTAGAGATCCCTCAGACCCTTTTAGTCAGTGTGGAAAATCTCTAGCAGTGGCGCC
CGAACAGGGACTTGAAAGCGAAAGGGAAACCAGAGGAGCTCTCTCGACGCAGGACTCGGCTTGCTGAAGC
GCGCACGGCAAGAGGCGAGGGGCGGCGACTGGTGAGTACGCCAAAAATTTTGACTAGCGGAGGCTAGAAG
GAGAGAGATGGGTGCGAGAGCGTCAGTATTAAGCGGGGGAGAATTAGATCGCGATGGGAAAAAATTCGGT
TAAGGCCAGGGGGAAAGAAAAAATATAAATTAAAACATATAGTATGGGCAAGCAGGGAGCTAGAACGATT
CGCAGTTAATCCTGGCCTGTTAGAAACATCAGAAGGCTGTAGACAAATACTGGGACAGCTACAACCATCC
CTTCAGACAGGATCAGAAGAACTTAGATCATTATATAATACAGTAGCAACCCTCTATTGTGTGCATCAAA
GGATAGAGATAAAAGACACCAAGGAAGCTTTAGACAAGATAGAGGAAGAGCAAAACAAAAGTAAGACCAC
CGCACAGCAAGCGGCCGCTGATCTTCAGACCTGGAGGAGGAGATATGAGGGACAATTGGAGAAGTGAATT
ATATAAATATAAAGTAGTAAAAATTGAACCATTAGGAGTAGCACCCACCAAGGCAAAGAGAAGAGTGGTG
CAGAGAGAAAAAAGAGCAGTGGGAATAGGAGCTTTGTTCCTTGGGTTCTTGGGAGCAGCAGGAAGCACTA
TGGGCGCAGCGTCAATGACGCTGACGGTACAGGCCAGACAATTATTGTCTGGTATAGTGCAGCAGCAGAA
CAATTTGCTGAGGGCTATTGAGGCGCAACAGCATCTGTTGCAACTCACAGTCTGGGGCATCAAGCAGCTC
CAGGCAAGAATCCTGGCTGTGGAAAGATACCTAAAGGATCAACAGCTCCTGGGGATTTGGGGTTGCTCTG
GAAAACTCATTTGCACCACTGCTGTGCCTTGGAATGCTAGTTGGAGTAATAAATCTCTGGAACAGATTTG
GAATCACACGACCTGGATGGAGTGGGACAGAGAAATTAACAATTACACAAGCTTAATACACTCCTTAATT
GAAGAATCGCAAAACCAGCAAGAAAAGAATGAACAAGAATTATTGGAATTAGATAAATGGGCAAGTTTGT
GGAATTGGTTTAACATAACAAATTGGCTGTGGTATATAAAATTATTCATAATGATAGTAGGAGGCTTGGT
AGGTTTAAGAATAGTTTTTGCTGTACTTTCTATAGTGAATAGAGTTAGGCAGGGATATTCACCATTATCG
TTTCAGACCCACCTCCCAACCCCGAGGGGACCCATGCATTGCATCTCAATTAGTCAGCAACCAGGTGTGG
AAAGTCCCCAGGCTCCCCAGCAGGCAGAAGTATGCAAAGCATGCGTCTCAATTAGTCAGCAACCATAGTC
CCGCCCCTAACTCCGCCCATCCCGCCCCTAACTCCGCCCAGTTCCGCCCATTCTCCGCCCCATGGCTGAC
TAATTTTTTTTATTTATGCAGAGGCCGAGGCCGCCTCGGCCTCTGAGCTATTCCAGAAGTAGTGAGGAGG
CTTTTTTGGAGGCCTAGGCTTTTGCAAAAAGCTTTCTAGAGGTACCACCGGAGCTTACCATGACCGAGTA
CAAGCCCACGGTGCGCCTCGCCACCCGCGACGACGTCCCCAGGGCCGTACGCACCCTCGCCGCCGCGTTC
GCCGACTACCCCGCCACGCGCCACACCGTCGATCCGGACCGCCACATCGAGCGGGTCACCGAGCTGCAAG
AACTCTTCCTCACGCGCGTCGGGCTCGACATCGGCAAGGTGTGGGTCGCGGACGACGGCGCCGCCGTGGC
GGTCTGGACCACGCCGGAGAGCGTCGAAGCGGGGGCGGTGTTCGCCGAGATCGGCCCGCGCATGGCCGAG
TTGAGCGGTTCCCGGCTGGCCGCGCAGCAACAGATGGAAGGCCTCCTGGCGCCGCACCGGCCCAAGGAGC
CCGCGTGGTTCCTGGCCACCGTCGGCGTCTCGCCCGACCACCAGGGCAAGGGTCTGGGCAGCGCCGTCGT
GCTCCCCGGAGTGGAGGCGGCCGAGCGCGCCGGGGTGCCCGCCTTCCTGGAGACCTCCGCGCCCCGCAAC
CTCCCCTTCTACGAGCGGCTCGGCTTCACCGTCACCGCCGACGTCGAGGTGCCCGAAGGACCGCGCACCT
GGTGCATGACCCGCAAGCCCGGTGCCAGTTAACGAATTCTAGATCTTGAGACAAATGGCAGTATTCATCC
ACAATTTTAAAAGAAAAGGGGGGATTGGGGGGTACAGTGCAGGGGAAAGAATAGTAGACATAATAGCAAC
AGACATACAAACTAAAGAATTACAAAAACAAATTACAAAAATTCAAAATTTTCGGGTTTATTACAGGGAC
AGCAGAGATCCACTTTGGCGCCGGCTCGAGGCCTGCAGGTGCAAAGATGGATAAAGTTTTAAACAGAGAG
GAATCTTTGCAGCTAATGGACCTTCTAGGTCTTGAAAGGAGTGGGAATTGGCTCCGGTGCCCGTCAGTGG
GCAGAGCGCACATCGCCCACAGTCCCCGAGAAGTTGGGGGGAGGGGTCGGCAATTGAACCGGTGCCTAGA
GAAGGTGGCGCGGGGTAAACTGGGAAAGTGATGTCGTGTACTGGCTCCGCCTTTTTCCCGAGGGTGGGGG
AGAACCGTATATAAGTGCAGTAGTCGCCGTGAACGTTCTTTTTCGCAACGGGTTTGCCGCCAGAACACAG
GTAAGTGCCGTGTGTGGTTCCCGCGGGCCTGGCCTCTTTACGGGTTATGGCCCTTGCGTGCCTTGAATTA
CTTCCACCTGGCTGCAGTACGTGATTCTTGATCCCGAGCTTCGGGTTGGAAGTGGGTGGGAGAGTTCGAG
GCCTTGCGCTTAAGGAGCCCCTTCGCCTCGTGCTTGAGTTGAGGCCTGGCCTGGGCGCTGGGGCCGCCGC
GTGCGAATCTGGTGGCACCTTCGCGCCTGTCTCGCTGCTTTCGATAAGTCTCTAGCCATTTAAAATTTTT
GATGACCTGCTGCGACGCTTTTTTTCTGGCAAGATAGTCTTGTAAATGCGGGCCAAGATCTGCACACTGG
TATTTCGGTTTTTGGGGCCGCGGGCGGCGACGGGGCCCGTGCGTCCCAGCGCACATGTTCGGCGAGGCGG
GGCCTGCGAGCGCGGCCACCGAGAATCGGACGGGGGTAGTCTCAAGCTGGCCGGCCTGCTCTGGTGCCTG
GCCTCGCGCCGCCGTGTATCGCCCCGCCCTGGGCGGCAAGGCTGGCCCGGTCGGCACCAGTTGCGTGAGC
GGAAAGATGGCCGCTTCCCGGCCCTGCTGCAGGGAGCTCAAAATGGAGGACGCGGCGCTCGGGAGAGCGG
GCGGGTGAGTCACCCACACAAAGGAAAAGGGCCTTTCCGTCCTCAGCCGTCGCTTCATGTGACTCCACGG
AGTACCGGGCGCCGTCCAGGCACCTCGATTAGTTCTCGAGCTTTTGGAGTACGTCGTCTTTAGGTTGGGG
GGAGGGGTTTTATGCGATGGAGTTTCCCCACACTGAGTGGGTGGAGACTGAAGTTAGGCCAGCTTGGCAC
TTGATGTAATTCTCCTTGGAATTTGCCCTTTTTGAGTTTGGATCTTGGTTCATTCTCAAGCCTCAGACAG
TGGTTCAAAGTTTTTTTCTTCCATTTCAGGTGTCGTGAGGCTAGCACCGCCACCATGGACAGCTTCGACT
TAGCCCTGCTCCAGGAATGGGACCTCGAGTCACTGTGGGGTGAAGACATCTTAAACCAGAGGAATGACTC
TCTAGTTGTGGAATTTCAGTCATCAGCCAGCAGATGCAGGAGTGTCTATGAACCAGATAGAAATGCATTA
CGGAGGAAAGAACGAGAAAGAAGAAATCAAGAAACTCAACAGGATGATGGCACGTTTAATTCTAGTTACT
CTCTCTTCAGTGAGCCCTACAAGACTAACAAGGGGGATGAACTCTCCAACCGGATCCAGAACACTTTAGG
CAATTATGATGAAATGAAAGACTTTTTAACTGATAGATCCAATCAGAGTCATCTCGTTGGAGTTCCCAAA
CCTGGGGTTCCTCAGACTCCTGTGAACAAGATCGATGAACATTTTGTTGCAGATTCAAGAGCCCAGAACC
AGCCCTCGTCTATCTGTAGCACTACAACTTCCACACCAGCAGCTGTCCCCGTGCAGCAGAGTAAGAGAGG
CACTATGGGCTGGCAGAAGGCTGGGCACCCACCCTCTGACGGCCAACAGAGAGCAACACAACAGGGCTCT
CTCAGGACCTTGCTTGGAGATGGTGTTGGCAGACAGCAGCCTCGGGCCAAACAAGTGTGCAATGTGGAGG
TGGGCCTTCAGACCCAGGAGAGGCCACCTGCCATGGCGGCCAAGCACAGCAGCAGCGGACACTGTGTTCA
GAACTTTCCTCCATCCCTAGCTTCAAAACCCAGCCTGGTCCAGCAGAAACCGACCGCGTATGTGAGGCCA
ATGGACGGCCAAGATCAGGCCCCTGATGAGTCTCCTAAGCTGAAGTCGTCTTCGGAAACCAGCGTGCACT
GCACATCATACAGGGGAGTCCCTGCCAGCAAGCCGGAGCCTGCCAGAGCCAAGGCCAAGCTCTCCAAGTT
CAGCATCCCCAAGCAGGGGGAGGAGAGTAGATCTGGAGAAACCAACAGCTGTGTTGAAGAAATAATCCGG
GAGATGACCTGGCTTCCACCACTTTCTGCTATTCAAGCACCTGGCAAAGTGGAACCAACCAAATTTCCAT
TTCCAAATAAGGACTCTCAGCTTGTATCCTCTGGACACAATAATCCAAAGAAAGGTGATGCAGAGCCAGA
GAGTCCAGACAATGGCACATCGAATACATCAATGCTGGAAGATGACCTTAAGCTAAGCAGTGATGAAGAG
GAGAATGAACAGCAGGCAGCTCAGAGAACGGCTCTCCGCGCTCTCTCTGACAGCGCCGTGGTCCAGCAGC
CCAACTGCAGAACCTCGGTGCCTTCCAGCAAGGGCAGCAGCAGCAGCAGCAGCAGCGGCAGCAGCAGCTC
CTCCAGCGACTCAGAGAGCAGCTCCGGATCTGACTCGGAGACCGAGAGCAGCTCCAGCGAGAGTGAGGGC
AGCAAGCCCCCCCACTTCTCCAGCCCCGAGGCTGAACCGGCATCCTCTAACAAGTGGCAGCTGGATAAAT
GGCTAAACAAAGTTAATCCCCACAAGCCTCCTATTCTGATCCAAAATGAAAGCCACGGGTCAGAGAGCAA
TCAGTACTACAACCCGGTGAAAGAGGACGTCCAGGACTGTGGGAAAGTCCCCGACGTTTGCCAGCCCAGC
CTGAGAGAGAAGGAGATCAAGAGCACTTGCAAGGAGGAGCAAAGGCCAAGGACAGCCAACAAGGCCCCTG
GGAGTAAAGGCGTGAAGCAGAAGTCCCCGCCCGCGGCCGTGGCCGTGGCGGTGAGCGCAGCCGCCCCGCC
ACCCGCAGTGCCCTGTGCGCCCGCGGAGAACGCGCCCGCGCCTGCCCGGAGGTCCGCGGGCAAGAAGCCC
ACCAGGCGCACCGAGAGGACCTCAGCCGGGGACGGCGCCAACTGCCACCGGCCCGAGGAGCCCGCGGCCG
CGGACGCGCTGGGGACGAGCGTGGTGGTCCCCCCGGAGCCCACCAAAACCAGGCCCTGTGGCAACAACAG
AGCGAGCCACCGCAAGGAGCTGCGCTCCTCCGTGACCTGCGAGAAGCGCCGCACGCGGGGGCTAAGCAGG
ATCGTCCCCAAATCCAAGGAGTTCATTGAGACAGAGTCGTCATCTTCATCCTCCTCCTCGGACTCCGACC
TGGAGTCCGAGCAGGAGGAGTACCCTCTGTCCAAAGCACAGACCGTGGCTGCCTCTGCCTCCTCCGGGAA
TGATCAGAGGCTGAAGGAGGCCGCTGCCAACGGGGGCAGTGGTCCTAGGGCCCCTGTAGGCTCCATCAAC
GCCAGGACCACCAGTGACATCGCCAAGGAGCTGGAGGAGCAGTTCTACACACTGGTCCCCTTTGGCCGGA
ACGAACTTCTCTCCCCTCTAAAGGACAGTGATGAGATCAGGTCTCTCTGGGTCAAAATCGACCTGACCCT
CCTGTCCAGGATCCCAGAACACCTGCCCCAGGAGCCAGGGGTATTGAGCGCCCCTGCCACCAAGGACTCT
GAGAGCGCACCGCCCAGCCACACCTCGGACACACCTGCAGAAAAGGCTTTGCCAAAATCCAAGAGGAAAC
GCAAGTGTGACAACGAAGACGACTACAGGGAGATCAAGAAGTCCCAGGGAGAGAAAGACAGCTCTTCAAG
ACTGGCCACCTCCACCAGTAATACTTTGTCTGCAAACCACTGCAACATGAACATCAACAGTGTGGCAATA
CCAATAAATAAAAATGAAAAAATGCTTCGGTCGCCCATCTCACCCCTCTCTGATGCATCTAAACACAAAT
ACACCAGCGAGGACTTAACTTCTTCCAGCCGACCTAATGGCAACAGTTTGTTTACTTCAGCCTCTTCCAG
CAAAAAGCCTAAGGCCGACAGCCAGCTGCAGCCTCACGGCGGAGACCTCACGAAAGCAGCTCACAACAAT
TCTGAAAACATTCCCCTCCACAAGTCACGGCCGCAGACGAAGCCGTGGTCTCCAGGCTCCAACGGCCACA
GGGACTGCAAGAGGCAGAAACTTGTCTTCGATGATATGCCTCGCAGTGCCGATTATTTTATGCAAGAAGC
TAAACGAATGAAGCATAAAGCAGATGCAATGGTGGAAAAGTTTGGAAAGGCTTTGAACTATGCTGAAGCA
GCATTGTCGTTTATCGAGTGTGGAAATGCAATGGAACAAGGCCCCATGGAATCCAAATCTCCTTATACGA
TGTATTCAGAAACAGTAGAGCTCATCAGGTATGCTATGAGACTAAAAACCCACTCAGGCCCCAATGCCAC
ACCAGAAGACAAACAACTGGCTGCATTATGTTACCGATGCCTGGCCCTCCTGTACTGGCGGATGTTTCGA
CTCAAAAGGGACCACGCTGTAAAGTATTCAAAAGCACTAATCGACTATTTCAAGAACTCATCTAAAGCCG
CCCAAGCCCCATCTCCGTGGGGGGCCAGTGGAAAGAGCACTGGAACCCCATCCCCCATGTCTCCCAACCC
CTCTCCCGCCAGCTCCGTGGGGTCTCAGGGCAGCCTCTCCAACGCCAGCGCCCTGTCCCCGTCGACCATC
GTCAGCATCCCACAGCGCATCCACCAGATGGCGGCCAACCACGTCAGCATCACCAACAGCATCCTGCACA
GCTACGACTACTGGGAGATGGCCGACAACCTGGCCAAGGAAAACCGAGAATTCTTCAACGACCTGGATCT
GCTCATGGGGCCGGTCACCCTGCACAGCAGCATGGAGCACCTGGTCCAGTACTCCCAACAGGGCCTGCAC
TGGCTGCGGAACAGCGCCCACCTGTCATAGTAATGAACTAGTCCGTAACTTGAAAGTATTTCGATTTCTT
GGCTTTATATATCTTGTGGAAAGGACGATGGTTCGAGTCAGGCTAGAGTTCAACGCGTTAAGTCGACAAT
CAACCTCTGGATTACAAAATTTGTGAAAGATTGACTGGTATTCTTAACTATGTTGCTCCTTTTACGCTAT
GTGGATACGCTGCTTTAATGCCTTTGTATCATGCTATTGCTTCCCGTATGGCTTTCATTTTCTCCTCCTT
GTATAAATCCTGGTTGCTGTCTCTTTATGAGGAGTTGTGGCCCGTTGTCAGGCAACGTGGCGTGGTGTGC
ACTGTGTTTGCTGACGCAACCCCCACTGGTTGGGGCATTGCCACCACCTGTCAGCTCCTTTCCGGGACTT
TCGCTTTCCCCCTCCCTATTGCCACGGCGGAACTCATCGCCGCCTGCCTTGCCCGCTGCTGGACAGGGGC
TCGGCTGTTGGGCACTGACAATTCCGTGGTGTTGTCGGGGAAATCATCGTCCTTTCCTTGGCTGCTCGCC
TGTGTTGCCACCTGGATTCTGCGCGGGACGTCCTTCTGCTACGTCCCTTCGGCCCTCAATCCAGCGGACC
TTCCTTCCCGCGGCCTGCTGCCGGCTCTGCGGCCTCTTCCGCGTCTTCGCCTTCGCCCTCAGACGAGTCG
GATCTCCCTTTGGGCCGCCTCCCCGCGTCGACTTTAAGACCAATGACTTACAAGGCAGCTGTAGATCTTA
GCCACTTTTTAAAAGAAAAGGGGGGACTGGAAGGGCTAATTCACTCCCAACGAAGACAAGATCTGCTTTT
TGCTTGTACTGGGTCTCTCTGGTTAGACCAGATCTGAGCCTGGGAGCTCTCTGGCTAACTAGGGAACCCA
CTGCTTAAGCCTCAATAAAGCTTGCCTTGAGTGCTTCAAGTAGTGTGTGCCCGTCTGTTGTGTGACTCTG
GTAACTAGAGATCCCTCAGACCCTTTTAGTCAGTGTGGAAAATCTCTAGCAGTACGTATAGTAGTTCATG
TCATCTTATTATTCAGTATTTATAACTTGCAAAGAAATGAATATCAGAGAGTGAGAGGAACTTGTTTATT
GCAGCTTATAATGGTTACAAATAAAGCAATAGCATCACAAATTTCACAAATAAAGCATTTTTTTCACTGC
ATTCTAGTTGTGGTTTGTCCAAACTCATCAATGTATCTTATCATGTCTGGCTCTAGCTATCCCGCCCCTA
ACTCCGCCCATCCCGCCCCTAACTCCGCCCAGTTCCGCCCATTCTCCGCCCCATGGCTGACTAATTTTTT
TTATTTATGCAGAGGCCGAGGCCGCCTCGGCCTCTGAGCTATTCCAGAAGTAGTGAGGAGGCTTTTTTGG
AGGCCTAGGGACGTACCCAATTCGCCCTATAGTGAGTCGTATTACGCGCGCTCACTGGCCGTCGTTTTAC
AACGTCGTGACTGGGAAAACCCTGGCGTTACCCAACTTAATCGCCTTGCAGCACATCCCCCTTTCGCCAG
CTGGCGTAATAGCGAAGAGGCCCGCACCGATCGCCCTTCCCAACAGTTGCGCAGCCTGAATGGCGAATGG
G
[124 nt withheld, positions 9452-9575]
C
[91 nt withheld, positions 9577-9667]
A
[49 nt withheld, positions 9669-9717]
CCTTTGACGTTGGAGTCCACGTTCTTT
[37 nt withheld, positions 9745-9781]
ACCCTATCTCGGTCTATTCTTTTGATTTATAAGGGATTTTGCCGATTTCGGCCTATTGGTTAAAAAATGA
GCTGATTTAACAAAAATTTAACGCGAATTTTAACAAAATATTAACGCTTACAATTTAGGTGGCACTTTTC
GGGGAAATGTGCGCGGAACCCCTATTTGTTTATTTTTCTAAATACATTCAAATATGTATCCGCTCATGAG
ACAATAACCCTGATAAATGCTTCAATAATATTGAAAAAGGAAGAGTATGAGTATTCAACATTTCCGTGTC
GCCCTTATTCCCTTTTTTGCGGCATTTTGCCTTCCTGTTTTTGCTCACCCAGAAACGCTGGTGAAAGTAA
AAGATGCTGAAGATCAGTTGGGTGCACGAGTGGGTTACATCGAACTGGATCTCAACAGCGGTAAGATCCT
TGAGAGTTTTCGCCCCGAAGAACGTTTTCCAATGATGAGCACTTTTAAAGTTCTGCTATGTGGCGCGGTA
TTATCCCGTATTGACGCCGGGCAAGAGCAACTCGGTCGCCGCATACACTATTCTCAGAATGACTTGGTTG
AGTACTCACCAGTCACAGAAAAGCATCTTACGGATGGCATGACAGTAAGAGAATTATGCAGTGCTGCCAT
AACCATGAGTGATAACACTGCGGCCAACTTACTTCTGACAACGATCGGAGGACCGAAGGAGCTAACCGCT
TTTTTGCACAACATGGGGGATCATGTAACTCGCCTTGATCGTTGGGAACCGGAGCTGAATGAAGCCATAC
CAAACGACGAGCGTGACACCACGATGCCTGTAGCAATGGCAACAACGTTGCGCAAACTATTAACTGGCGA
ACTACTTACTCTAGCTTCCCGGCAACAATTAATAGACTGGATGGAGGCGGATAAAGTTGCAGGACCACTT
CTGCGCTCGGCCCTTCCGGCTGGCTGGTTTATTGCTGATAAATCTGGAGCCGGTGAGCGTGGGTCTCGCG
GTATCATTGCAGCACTGGGGCCAGATGGTAAGCCCTCCCGTATCGTAGTTATCTACACGACGGGGAGTCA
GGCAACTATGGATGAACGAAATAGACAGATCGCTGAGATAGGTGCCTCACTGATTAAGCATTGGTAACTG
TCAGACCAAGTTTACTCATATATACTTTAGATTGATTTAAAACTTCATTTTTAATTTAAAAGGATCTAGG
TGAAGATCCTTTTTGATAATCTCATGACCAAAATCCCTTAACGTGAGTTTTCGTTCCACTGAGCGTCAGA
CCCCGTAGAAAAGATCAAAGGATCTTCTTGAGATCCTTTTTTTCTGCGCGTAATCTGCTGCTTGCAAACA
AAAAAACCACCGCTACCAGCGGTGGTTTGTTTGCCGGATCAAGAGCTACCAACTCTTTTTCCGAAGGTAA
CTGGCTTCAGCAGAGCGCAGATACCAAATACTGTTCTTCTAGTGTAGCCGTAGTTAGGCCACCACTTCAA
GAACTCTGTAGCACCGCCTACATACCTCGCTCTGCTAATCCTGTTACCAGTGGCTGCTGCCAGTGGCGAT
AAGTCGTGTCTTACCGGGTTGGACTCAAGACGATAGTTACCGGATAAGGCGCAGCGGTCGGGCTGAACGG
GGGGTTCGTGCACACAGCCCAGCTTGGAGCGAACGACCTACACCGAACTGAGATACCTACAGCGTGAGCT
ATGAGAAAGCGCCACGCTTCCCGAAGGGAGAAAGGCGGACAGGTATCCGGTAAGCGGCAGGGTCGGAACA
GGAGAGCGCACGAGGGAGCTTCCAGGGGGAAACGCCTGGTATCTTTATAGTCCTGTCGGGTTTCGCCACC
TCTGACTTGAGCGTCGATTTTTGTGATGCTCGTCAGGGGGGCGGAGCCTATGGAAAAACGCCAGCAACGC
GGCCTTTTTACGGTTCCTGGCCTTTTGCTGGCCTTTTGCTCACATGTTCTTTCCTGCGTTATCCCCTGAT
TCTGTGGATAACCGTATTACCGCCTTTGAGTGAGCTGATACCGCTCGCCGCAGCCGAACGACCGAGCGCA
GCGAGTCAGTGAGCGAGGAAGCGGAAGAGCGCCCAATACGCAAACCGCCTCTCCCCGCGCGTTGGCCGAT
TCATTAATGCAGCTGGCACGACAGGTTTCCCGACTGGAAAGCGGGCAGTGAGCGCAACGCAATTAATGTG
AGTTAGCTCACTCATTAGGCACCCCAGGCTTTACACTTTATGCTTCCGGCTCGTATGTTGTGTGGAATTG
TGAGCGGATAACAATTTCACACAGGAAACAGCTATGACCATGATTACGCCAAGCGCGCAATTAACCCTCA
CTAAAGGGAACAAAAGCTGGAGCTGCAAGC
