>Addgene plasmid #144092 | TFORF1230 | depositor partial sequence | sequence record 284400 | Insert
ACCGCCACCATGGACAGCTTCGACTTAGCCCTGCTCCAGGAATGGGACCTCGAGTCACTGTGGGGTGAAG
ACATCTTAAACCAGAGGAATGACTCTCTAGTTGTGGAATTTCAGTCATCAGCCAGCAGATGCAGGAGTGT
CTATGAACCAGATAGAAATGCATTACGGAGGAAAGAACGAGAAAGAAGAAATCAAGAAACTCAACAGGAT
GATGGCACGTTTAATTCTAGTTACTCTCTCTTCAGTGAGCCCTACAAGACTAACAAGGGGGATGAACTCT
CCAACCGGATCCAGAACACTTTAGGCAATTATGATGAAATGAAAGACTTTTTAACTGATAGATCCAATCA
GAGTCATCTCGTTGGAGTTCCCAAACCTGGGGTTCCTCAGACTCCTGTGAACAAGATCGATGAACATTTT
GTTGCAGATTCAAGAGCCCAGAACCAGCCCTCGTCTATCTGTAGCACTACAACTTCCACACCAGCAGCTG
TCCCCGTGCAGCAGAGTAAGAGAGGCACTATGGGCTGGCAGAAGGCTGGGCACCCACCCTCTGACGGCCA
ACAGAGAGCAACACAACAGGGCTCTCTCAGGACCTTGCTTGGAGATGGTGTTGGCAGACAGCAGCCTCGG
GCCAAACAAGTGTGCAATGTGGAGGTGGGCCTTCAGACCCAGGAGAGGCCACCTGCCATGGCGGCCAAGC
ACAGCAGCAGCGGACACTGTGTTCAGAACTTTCCTCCATCCCTAGCTTCAAAACCCAGCCTGGTCCAGCA
GAAACCGACCGCGTATGTGAGGCCAATGGACGGCCAAGATCAGGCCCCTGATGAGTCTCCTAAGCTGAAG
TCGTCTTCGGAAACCAGCGTGCACTGCACATCATACAGGGGAGTCCCTGCCAGCAAGCCGGAGCCTGCCA
GAGCCAAGGCCAAGCTCTCCAAGTTCAGCATCCCCAAGCAGGGGGAGGAGAGTAGATCTGGAGAAACCAA
CAGCTGTGTTGAAGAAATAATCCGGGAGATGACCTGGCTTCCACCACTTTCTGCTATTCAAGCACCTGGC
AAAGTGGAACCAACCAAATTTCCATTTCCAAATAAGGACTCTCAGCTTGTATCCTCTGGACACAATAATC
CAAAGAAAGGTGATGCAGAGCCAGAGAGTCCAGACAATGGCACATCGAATACATCAATGCTGGAAGATGA
CCTTAAGCTAAGCAGTGATGAAGAGGAGAATGAACAGCAGGCAGCTCAGAGAACGGCTCTCCGCGCTCTC
TCTGACAGCGCCGTGGTCCAGCAGCCCAACTGCAGAACCTCGGTGCCTTCCAGCAAGGGCAGCAGCAGCA
GCAGCAGCAGCGGCAGCAGCAGCTCCTCCAGCGACTCAGAGAGCAGCTCCGGATCTGACTCGGAGACCGA
GAGCAGCTCCAGCGAGAGTGAGGGCAGCAAGCCCCCCCACTTCTCCAGCCCCGAGGCTGAACCGGCATCC
TCTAACAAGTGGCAGCTGGATAAATGGCTAAACAAAGTTAATCCCCACAAGCCTCCTATTCTGATCCAAA
ATGAAAGCCACGGGTCAGAGAGCAATCAGTACTACAACCCGGTGAAAGAGGACGTCCAGGACTGTGGGAA
AGTCCCCGACGTTTGCCAGCCCAGCCTGAGAGAGAAGGAGATCAAGAGCACTTGCAAGGAGGAGCAAAGG
CCAAGGACAGCCAACAAGGCCCCTGGGAGTAAAGGCGTGAAGCAGAAGTCCCCGCCCGCGGCCGTGGCCG
TGGCGGTGAGCGCAGCCGCCCCGCCACCCGCAGTGCCCTGTGCGCCCGCGGAGAACGCGCCCGCGCCTGC
CCGGAGGTCCGCGGGCAAGAAGCCCACCAGGCGCACCGAGAGGACCTCAGCCGGGGACGGCGCCAACTGC
CACCGGCCCGAGGAGCCCGCGGCCGCGGACGCGCTGGGGACGAGCGTGGTGGTCCCCCCGGAGCCCACCA
AAACCAGGCCCTGTGGCAACAACAGAGCGAGCCACCGCAAGGAGCTGCGCTCCTCCGTGACCTGCGAGAA
GCGCCGCACGCGGGGGCTAAGCAGGATCGTCCCCAAATCCAAGGAGTTCATTGAGACAGAGTCGTCATCT
TCATCCTCCTCCTCGGACTCCGACCTGGAGTCCGAGCAGGAGGAGTACCCTCTGTCCAAAGCACAGACCG
TGGCTGCCTCTGCCTCCTCCGGGAATGATCAGAGGCTGAAGGAGGCCGCTGCCAACGGGGGCAGTGGTCC
TAGGGCCCCTGTAGGCTCCATCAACGCCAGGACCACCAGTGACATCGCCAAGGAGCTGGAGGAGCAGTTC
TACACACTGGTCCCCTTTGGCCGGAACGAACTTCTCTCCCCTCTAAAGGACAGTGATGAGATCAGGTCTC
TCTGGGTCAAAATCGACCTGACCCTCCTGTCCAGGATCCCAGAACACCTGCCCCAGGAGCCAGGGGTATT
GAGCGCCCCTGCCACCAAGGACTCTGAGAGCGCACCGCCCAGCCACACCTCGGACACACCTGCAGAAAAG
GCTTTGCCAAAATCCAAGAGGAAACGCAAGTGTGACAACGAAGACGACTACAGGGAGATCAAGAAGTCCC
AGGGAGAGAAAGACAGCTCTTCAAGACTGGCCACCTCCACCAGTAATACTTTGTCTGCAAACCACTGCAA
CATGAACATCAACAGTGTGGCAATACCAATAAATAAAAATGAAAAAATGCTTCGGTCGCCCATCTCACCC
CTCTCTGATGCATCTAAACACAAATACACCAGCGAGGACTTAACTTCTTCCAGCCGACCTAATGGCAACA
GTTTGTTTACTTCAGCCTCTTCCAGCAAAAAGCCTAAGGCCGACAGCCAGCTGCAGCCTCACGGCGGAGA
CCTCACGAAAGCAGCTCACAACAATTCTGAAAACATTCCCCTCCACAAGTCACGGCCGCAGACGAAGCCG
TGGTCTCCAGGCTCCAACGGCCACAGGGACTGCAAGAGGCAGAAACTTGTCTTCGATGATATGCCTCGCA
GTGCCGATTATTTTATGCAAGAAGCTAAACGAATGAAGCATAAAGCAGATGCAATGGTGGAAAAGTTTGG
AAAGGCTTTGAACTATGCTGAAGCAGCATTGTCGTTTATCGAGTGTGGAAATGCAATGGAACAAGGCCCC
ATGGAATCCAAATCTCCTTATACGATGTATTCAGAAACAGTAGAGCTCATCAGGTATGCTATGAGACTAA
AAACCCACTCAGGCCCCAATGCCACACCAGAAGACAAACAACTGGCTGCATTATGTTACCGATGCCTGGC
CCTCCTGTACTGGCGGATGTTTCGACTCAAAAGGGACCACGCTGTAAAGTATTCAAAAGCACTAATCGAC
TATTTCAAGAACTCATCTAAAGCCGCCCAAGCCCCATCTCCGTGGGGGGCCAGTGGAAAGAGCACTGGAA
CCCCATCCCCCATGTCTCCCAACCCCTCTCCCGCCAGCTCCGTGGGGTCTCAGGGCAGCCTCTCCAACGC
CAGCGCCCTGTCCCCGTCGACCATCGTCAGCATCCCACAGCGCATCCACCAGATGGCGGCCAACCACGTC
AGCATCACCAACAGCATCCTGCACAGCTACGACTACTGGGAGATGGCCGACAACCTGGCCAAGGAAAACC
GAGAATTCTTCAACGACCTGGATCTGCTCATGGGGCCGGTCACCCTGCACAGCAGCATGGAGCACCTGGT
CCAGTACTCCCAACAGGGCCTGCACTGGCTGCGGAACAGCGCCCACCTGTCATAGTAATGAACTAGTCCG
TAACTTGAAAGTATTTCGATTTCTTGGCTTTATATATCTTGTGGAAAGGACGATGGTTCGAGTCAGGCTA
GAGTTCA
