>Addgene plasmid #144092 | TFORF1230 | depositor partial sequence | sequence record 284401 | Barcode
TGGTTCGAGTCAGGCTAGAGTTCA
